Addgene plasmid #86596: pmCherry-PH(Akt2)
Purpose: Expresses mCherry-tagged PH(WT) domain of human Akt2
Depositing lab: Thomas Leonard & Ivan Yudushkin. Depositing organization: Medical University of Vienna. Publication: PI(3,4,5)P3 Engagement Restricts Akt Activity to Cellular Membranes. Ebner M, Lucic I, Leonard TA, Yudushkin I. Mol Cell. 2017 Feb 2;65(3):416-431.e6. doi: 10.1016/j.molcel.2016.12.028. PubMed 28157504.
Backbone
  Vector backbone: pmCherry-C1
  Vector type: Mammalian Expression
Growth in bacteria
  Bacterial resistance: Kanamycin, 50 μg/mL
  Growth temperature: 37°C
  Growth strain: DH5alpha
  Copy number: High Copy
Gene/Insert
  Gene/Insert name: Akt2 PH domain
  Species: H. sapiens (human)
  Mutation: Amino acids 1 - 108
  Entrez Gene: AKT2 (a.k.a. HIHGHH, PKBB, PKBBETA, PRKBB, RAC-BETA)
Resource information
  A portion of this plasmid was derived from a plasmid made by: Iva Lucic, MFPL, Vienna
Terms and licenses: Academic/Nonprofit Terms; Industry Terms: Not Available to Industry
How to cite: pmCherry-PH(Akt2) was a gift from Thomas Leonard & Ivan Yudushkin (Addgene plasmid # 86596 ; http://n2t.net/addgene:86596 ; RRID:Addgene_86596)
