[The description below was written by a language model from this plasmid's Addgene catalogue record and pLannotate feature annotations shown in this document.]
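Description:
pmCherry-PH(Akt2) is a mammalian expression plasmid of about 5 kb built on the pmCherry-C1 backbone. It is maintained in E. coli at high copy through a ColE1/pUC-type origin and selected with kanamycin. Resistance comes from a single Tn5 NeoR/KanR (aminoglycoside phosphotransferase) gene placed behind tandem promoters: a bacterial bla-type promoter drives it in E. coli, while the SV40 enhancer/early promoter, together with an HSV TK polyadenylation signal, allows G418 selection of transfected mammalian cells. An f1 origin is also present, a standard backbone element that permits single-stranded DNA production. The short annotations for ble, SV40 large T antigen and bGH poly(A) are partial matches that appear to be backbone remnants rather than functional parts.

The expression cassette uses the human cytomegalovirus immediate early enhancer and promoter to drive a fusion protein in which mCherry, a monomeric red fluorescent protein, sits at the N-terminus. It is joined through a short remnant of the multiple cloning site to amino acids 1–108 of human AKT2, the wild-type pleckstrin homology (PH) domain, and the transcript ends at an SV40 polyadenylation signal. PH domains of Akt kinases bind phosphoinositide lipids. A fluorescently tagged isolated PH domain like this one is typically used in live-cell imaging to follow lipid-dependent recruitment to cellular membranes. This fits the associated study on how PI(3,4,5)P3 engagement confines Akt activity to membranes, although the record itself states the purpose only as expression of the mCherry-tagged domain.
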