Features (pLannotate 1.2.2; 15 found; start..end, strand, type, name):
     17..605     +  rep_origin     ori: high-copy-number ColE1/pMB1/pBR322/pUC origin of replication
    780..1083    +  enhancer       CMV enhancer: human cytomegalovirus immediate early enhancer
   1084..1287    +  promoter       CMV promoter: human cytomegalovirus (CMV) immediate early promoter
   1332..2039    +  CDS            mCherry: mCherry is a basic (constitutively fluorescent) red fluorescent protein published in 2004, derived from Discosoma sp.. It is reported to be a very rapidly-maturing monomer with low acid sensitivity.
   2040..2060    +  misc_feature   MCS (fragment): multiple cloning site
   2061..2384    +  CDS            AKT2 (fragment): AKT2_HUMAN - Experimental evidence at protein level: Swiss-Prot protein existence level 1. One of the few specific substrates of AKT2 identified recently is PITX2. Phosphorylation of PITX2 impairs its association with the CCND1 mRNA-stabilizing complex thus shortening the half-life of CCND1. AKT2 seems also to be the principal isoform responsible of the regulation of glucose uptake. Phosphorylates C2CD5 on 'Ser-197' during insulin-stimulated adipocytes. AKT2 is also specifically involved in skeletal muscle differentiation, one of its substrates in this process being ANKRD2. Down-regulation by
   2398..2482    +  CDS            large T antigen (fragment): large T antigen from SV40 (simian virus 40)
   2505..2626    +  polyA_signal   SV40 poly(A) signal: SV40 polyadenylation signal
   2660..3088    -  rep_origin     f1 ori (sequence partly withheld): f1 bacteriophage origin of replication; arrow indicates direction of (+) strand synthesis
   3115..3219    +  promoter       AmpR promoter: bla
   3221..3578    +  promoter       SV40 promoter: SV40 enhancer and early promoter
   3613..4407    +  CDS            NeoR/KanR: aminoglycoside phosphotransferase from Tn5; aph(3')-II (or nptII); confers resistance to neomycin, kanamycin, and G418 (Geneticin®)
   4428..4580    +  CDS            ble (fragment): BLE_KLEPN - Experimental evidence at protein level: Swiss-Prot protein existence level 1. Binding protein with a strong affinity to the bleomycin family of antibiotics. Binds to CL990; an antimitotic-antibiotic compound. From Klebsiella pneumoniae.
   4639..4686    +  polyA_signal   HSV TK poly(A) signal: herpes simplex virus thymidine kinase polyadenylation signal (Cole and Stacy, 1985)
   4777..4793    -  polyA_signal   bGH poly(A) signal (fragment): bovine growth hormone polyadenylation signal
>Addgene plasmid #86596 | pmCherry-PH(Akt2) | addgene full sequence | sequence record 174918 | Addgene NGS Result
AGATCAAAGGATCTTCTTGAGATCCTTTTTTTCTGCGCGTAATCTGCTGCTTGCAAACAAAAAAACCACC
GCTACCAGCGGTGGTTTGTTTGCCGGATCAAGAGCTACCAACTCTTTTTCCGAAGGTAACTGGCTTCAGC
AGAGCGCAGATACCAAATACTGTTCTTCTAGTGTAGCCGTAGTTAGGCCACCACTTCAAGAACTCTGTAG
CACCGCCTACATACCTCGCTCTGCTAATCCTGTTACCAGTGGCTGCTGCCAGTGGCGATAAGTCGTGTCT
TACCGGGTTGGACTCAAGACGATAGTTACCGGATAAGGCGCAGCGGTCGGGCTGAACGGGGGGTTCGTGC
ACACAGCCCAGCTTGGAGCGAACGACCTACACCGAACTGAGATACCTACAGCGTGAGCTATGAGAAAGCG
CCACGCTTCCCGAAGGGAGAAAGGCGGACAGGTATCCGGTAAGCGGCAGGGTCGGAACAGGAGAGCGCAC
GAGGGAGCTTCCAGGGGGAAACGCCTGGTATCTTTATAGTCCTGTCGGGTTTCGCCACCTCTGACTTGAG
CGTCGATTTTTGTGATGCTCGTCAGGGGGGCGGAGCCTATGGAAAAACGCCAGCAACGCGGCCTTTTTAC
GGTTCCTGGCCTTTTGCTGGCCTTTTGCTCACATGTTCTTTCCTGCGTTATCCCCTGATTCTGTGGATAA
CCGTATTACCGCCATGCATTAGTTATTAATAGTAATCAATTACGGGGTCATTAGTTCATAGCCCATATAT
GGAGTTCCGCGTTACATAACTTACGGTAAATGGCCCGCCTGGCTGACCGCCCAACGACCCCCGCCCATTG
ACGTCAATAATGACGTATGTTCCCATAGTAACGCCAATAGGGACTTTCCATTGACGTCAATGGGTGGAGT
ATTTACGGTAAACTGCCCACTTGGCAGTACATCAAGTGTATCATATGCCAAGTACGCCCCCTATTGACGT
CAATGACGGTAAATGGCCCGCCTGGCATTATGCCCAGTACATGACCTTATGGGACTTTCCTACTTGGCAG
TACATCTACGTATTAGTCATCGCTATTACCATGGTGATGCGGTTTTGGCAGTACATCAATGGGCGTGGAT
AGCGGTTTGACTCACGGGGATTTCCAAGTCTCCACCCCATTGACGTCAATGGGAGTTTGTTTTGGCACCA
AAATCAACGGGACTTTCCAAAATGTCGTAACAACTCCGCCCCATTGACGCAAATGGGCGGTAGGCGTGTA
CGGTGGGAGGTCTATATAAGCAGAGCTGGTTTAGTGAACCGTCAGATCCGCTAGCGCTACCGGTCGCCAC
CATGGTGAGCAAGGGCGAGGAGGATAACATGGCCATCATCAAGGAGTTCATGCGCTTCAAGGTGCACATG
GAGGGCTCCGTGAACGGCCACGAGTTCGAGATCGAGGGCGAGGGCGAGGGCCGCCCCTACGAGGGCACCC
AGACCGCCAAGCTGAAGGTGACCAAGGGTGGCCCCCTGCCCTTCGCCTGGGACATCCTGTCCCCTCAGTT
CATGTACGGCTCCAAGGCCTACGTGAAGCACCCCGCCGACATCCCCGACTACTTGAAGCTGTCCTTCCCC
GAGGGCTTCAAGTGGGAGCGCGTGATGAACTTCGAGGACGGCGGCGTGGTGACCGTGACCCAGGACTCCT
CCCTGCAGGACGGCGAGTTCATCTACAAGGTGAAGCTGCGCGGCACCAACTTCCCCTCCGACGGCCCCGT
AATGCAGAAGAAGACCATGGGCTGGGAGGCCTCCTCCGAGCGGATGTACCCCGAGGACGGCGCCCTGAAG
GGCGAGATCAAGCAGAGGCTGAAGCTGAAGGACGGCGGCCACTACGACGCTGAGGTCAAGACCACCTACA
AGGCCAAGAAGCCCGTGCAGCTGCCCGGCGCCTACAACGTCAACATCAAGTTGGACATCACCTCCCACAA
CGAGGACTACACCATCGTGGAACAGTACGAACGCGCCGAGGGCCGCCACTCCACCGGCGGCATGGACGAG
CTGTACAAGTCCGGACTCAGATCTCGAGCTATGAATGAGGTGTCTGTCATCAAAGAAGGCTGGCTCCACA
AGCGTGGTGAATACATCAAGACCTGGAGGCCACGGTACTTCCTGCTGAAGAGCGACGGCTCCTTCATTGG
GTACAAGGAGAGGCCCGAGGCCCCTGATCAGACTCTACCCCCCTTAAACAACTTCTCCGTAGCAGAATGC
CAGCTGATGAAGACCGAGAGGCCGCGACCCAACACCTTTGTCATACGCTGCCTGCAGTGGACCACAGTCA
TCGAGAGGACCTTCCACGTGGATTCTCCAGACGAGAGGGAGGAGTGGATGCGGGCCATCCAGATGGTCGC
CAACTGATCTAGATAACTGATCATAATCAGCCATACCACATTTGTAGAGGTTTTACTTGCTTTAAAAAAC
CTCCCACACCTCCCCCTGAACCTGAAACATAAAATGAATGCAATTGTTGTTGTTAACTTGTTTATTGCAG
CTTATAATGGTTACAAATAAAGCAATAGCATCACAAATTTCACAAATAAAGCATTTTTTTCACTGCATTC
TAGTTGTGGTTTGTCCAAACTCATCAATGTATCTTAACGCGTAAATTGTAAGCGTTAATATTTTGTTAAA
ATTCGCGTTAAATTTTTGTTAAATCAGCTCATTTTTTAACCAATAGGCCGAAATCGGCAAAATCCCTTAT
AAATCAAAAGAATAGACCGAGATAGGGT
[37 nt withheld, positions 2759-2795]
AAAGAACGTGGACTCCAACGTCAAAGG
[49 nt withheld, positions 2823-2871]
T
[91 nt withheld, positions 2873-2963]
G
[124 nt withheld, positions 2965-3088]
CAGGTGGCACTTTTCGGGGAAATGTGCGCGGAACCCCTATTTGTTTATTTTTCTAAATACATTCAAATAT
GTATCCGCTCATGAGACAATAACCCTGATAAATGCTTCAATAATATTGAAAAAGGAAGAGTCCTGAGGCG
GAAAGAACCAGCTGTGGAATGTGTGTCAGTTAGGGTGTGGAAAGTCCCCAGGCTCCCCAGCAGGCAGAAG
TATGCAAAGCATGCATCTCAATTAGTCAGCAACCAGGTGTGGAAAGTCCCCAGGCTCCCCAGCAGGCAGA
AGTATGCAAAGCATGCATCTCAATTAGTCAGCAACCATAGTCCCGCCCCTAACTCCGCCCATCCCGCCCC
TAACTCCGCCCAGTTCCGCCCATTCTCCGCCCCATGGCTGACTAATTTTTTTTATTTATGCAGAGGCCGA
GGCCGCCTCGGCCTCTGAGCTATTCCAGAAGTAGTGAGGAGGCTTTTTTGGAGGCCTAGGCTTTTGCAAA
GATCGATCAAGAGACAGGATGAGGATCGTTTCGCATGATTGAACAAGATGGATTGCACGCAGGTTCTCCG
GCCGCTTGGGTGGAGAGGCTATTCGGCTATGACTGGGCACAACAGACAATCGGCTGCTCTGATGCCGCCG
TGTTCCGGCTGTCAGCGCAGGGGCGCCCGGTTCTTTTTGTCAAGACCGACCTGTCCGGTGCCCTGAATGA
ACTGCAAGACGAGGCAGCGCGGCTATCGTGGCTGGCCACGACGGGCGTTCCTTGCGCAGCTGTGCTCGAC
GTTGTCACTGAAGCGGGAAGGGACTGGCTGCTATTGGGCGAAGTGCCGGGGCAGGATCTCCTGTCATCTC
ACCTTGCTCCTGCCGAGAAAGTATCCATCATGGCTGATGCAATGCGGCGGCTGCATACGCTTGATCCGGC
TACCTGCCCATTCGACCACCAAGCGAAACATCGCATCGAGCGAGCACGTACTCGGATGGAAGCCGGTCTT
GTCGATCAGGATGATCTGGACGAAGAGCATCAGGGGCTCGCGCCAGCCGAACTGTTCGCCAGGCTCAAGG
CGAGCATGCCCGACGGCGAGGATCTCGTCGTGACCCATGGCGATGCCTGCTTGCCGAATATCATGGTGGA
AAATGGCCGCTTTTCTGGATTCATCGACTGTGGCCGGCTGGGTGTGGCGGACCGCTATCAGGACATAGCG
TTGGCTACCCGTGATATTGCTGAAGAGCTTGGCGGCGAATGGGCTGACCGCTTCCTCGTGCTTTACGGTA
TCGCCGCTCCCGATTCGCAGCGCATCGCCTTCTATCGCCTTCTTGACGAGTTCTTCTGAGCGGGACTCTG
GGGTTCGAAATGACCGACCAAGCGACGCCCAACCTGCCATCACGAGATTTCGATTCCACCGCCGCCTTCT
ATGAAAGGTTGGGCTTCGGAATCGTTTTCCGGGACGCCGGCTGGATGATCCTCCAGCGCGGGGATCTCAT
GCTGGAGTTCTTCGCCCACCCTAGGGGGAGGCTAACTGAAACACGGAAGGAGACAATACCGGAAGGAACC
CGCGCTATGACGGCAATAAAAAGACAGAATAAAACGCACGGTGTTGGGTCGTTTGTTCATAAACGCGGGG
TTCGGTCCCAGGGCTGGCACTCTGTCGATACCCCACCGAGACCCCATTGGGGCCAATACGCCCGCGTTTC
TTCCTTTTCCCCACCCCACCCCCCAAGTTCGGGTGAAGGCCCAGGGCTCGCAGCCAACGTCGGGGCGGCA
GGCCCTGCCATAGCCTCAGGTTACTCATATATACTTTAGATTGATTTAAAACTTCATTTTTAATTTAAAA
GGATCTAGGTGAAGATCCTTTTTGATAATCTCATGACCAAAATCCCTTAACGTGAGTTTTCGTTCCACTG
AGCGTCAGACCCCGTAGAAA
